Addgene plasmid #107593: p3E-U6a
Purpose: An entry vector with U6a promoter driving guide RNA expression
Depositing lab: Qing Deng. Depositing organization: Purdue University. Publication: Neutrophil-specific knockout demonstrates a role for mitochondria in regulating neutrophil motility in zebrafish. Zhou W, Cao L, Jeffries J, Zhu X, Staiger CJ, Deng Q. Dis Model Mech. 2018 Mar 28;11(3). pii: dmm.033027. doi: 10.1242/dmm.033027. PubMed 29590639.
Backbone
  Vector backbone: p3E
  Backbone size w/o insert (bp): 2651
  Total vector size (bp): 3485
  Modifications to backbone: a polyA was inserted into the backbone
  Vector type: CRISPR
Growth in bacteria
  Bacterial resistance: Kanamycin, 50 μg/mL
  Growth temperature: 37°C
  Growth strain: DH5alpha
  Copy number: High Copy
Gene/Insert
  Gene/Insert name: U6a promoter
  Species: D. rerio (zebrafish)
  Insert size (bp): 846
Terms and licenses: Academic/Nonprofit Terms; Industry Terms: Not Available to Industry
Depositor comments: infusion cloning was used
How to cite: p3E-U6a was a gift from Qing Deng (Addgene plasmid # 107593 ; http://n2t.net/addgene:107593 ; RRID:Addgene_107593)
