[The description below was written by a language model from this plasmid's Addgene catalogue record and pLannotate feature annotations shown in this document.]
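Description:
p3E-U6a is a 3,485 bp Gateway-style 3' entry vector for CRISPR work in zebrafish, built on the p3E backbone used in multisite recombination cloning. It is maintained in E. coli as a high-copy plasmid through a ColE1/pUC-type origin and is selected with kanamycin through an aminoglycoside phosphotransferase (KanR) gene. The backbone also carries the rrnB T1 and T2 transcription terminators, a T7 promoter, and short lacI and lacZα remnants, which are vector leftovers rather than functional genes.

The payload is an 846 bp insert described as the zebrafish U6a promoter, an RNA polymerase III promoter suited to driving small RNA transcripts, introduced by In-Fusion cloning. The automated annotation does not label the promoter itself. It does detect a partial Streptococcus pyogenes tracrRNA element, consistent with a Cas9 guide RNA scaffold, on the minus strand. The unannotated stretch upstream of it in the direction of transcription is where the promoter would be expected to lie. An SV40 polyadenylation signal with an adjoining large T antigen fragment sits nearby in the same orientation, matching the depositor's note that a polyA was added to the backbone. The cassette is flanked by Gateway recombination sites, annotated here as attR3 on one side and attB3/partial attL on the other, which allow it to be transferred as the 3' element in an LR reaction.

The stated purpose is to supply a U6a-driven guide RNA module. The record does not state a specific target sequence. The associated publication concerns neutrophil-specific knockout in zebrafish, which suggests the module is combined with other entry clones carrying a tissue-specific promoter and Cas9, though those partner elements are not part of this record.
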