Features (pLannotate 1.2.2; 14 found; start..end, strand, type, name):
    121..213     +  CDS            lacI (fragment): lac repressor; lacI; The lac repressor binds to the lac operator to inhibit transcription in E. coli. This inhibition can be relieved by adding lactose or isopropyl-β-D-thiogalactopyranoside (IPTG).
    268..295     -  terminator     rrnB T2 terminator: transcription terminator T2 from the E. coli rrnB gene
    427..470     +  terminator     rrnB T1 terminator: Escherichia coli rrnB; transcription terminator T1 from the E. coli rrnB gene
    517..553     -  CDS            lacZα (fragment): LacZα fragment of β-galactosidase; lacZ fragment
    624..747     -  protein_bind   attR3: mutant version of attR; recombination site for the Gateway® LR reaction LR Clonase™
    757..777     +  CDS            lacZα (fragment): LacZα fragment of β-galactosidase; lacZ fragment
    793..927     -  polyA_signal   SV40 poly(A) signal: SV40 polyadenylation signal
    950..1033    -  CDS            large T antigen (fragment): large T antigen from SV40 (simian virus 40)
   1062..1129    -  misc_RNA       tracrRNA (fragment): trans-activating CRISPR RNA for the Streptococcus pyogenes CRISPR/Cas9 system
   1594..1614    -  protein_bind   attB3: mutant version of attB; core recombination site for the Gateway® BP reaction BP Clonase™
   1605..1690    -  protein_bind   attL1 (fragment): mutant version of attL; recombination site for the Gateway® LR reaction LR Clonase™
   1727..1745    -  promoter       T7 promoter: promoter for bacteriophage T7 RNA polymerase
   1879..2688    +  CDS            KanR: aminoglycoside phosphotransferase; aph(3')-Ia; confers resistance to kanamycin in bacteria or G418 (Geneticin®) in eukaryotes
   2835..3423    +  rep_origin     ori: high-copy-number ColE1/pMB1/pBR322/pUC origin of replication
>Addgene plasmid #107593 | p3E-U6a | depositor full sequence | sequence record 202913 | p3E-U6a sequence 3485 bps
CTTTCCTGCGTTATCCCCTGATTCTGTGGATAACCGTATTACCGCCTTTGAGTGAGCTGATACCGCTCGC
CGCAGCCGAACGACCGAGCGCAGCGAGTCAGTGAGCGAGGAAGCGGAAGAGCGCCCAATACGCAAACCGC
CTCTCCCCGCGCGTTGGCCGATTCATTAATGCAGCTGGCACGACAGGTTTCCCGACTGGAAAGCGGGCAG
TGAGCGCAACGCAATTAATACGCGTACCGCTAGCCAGGAAGAGTTTGTAGAAACGCAAAAAGGCCATCCG
TCAGGATGGCCTTCTGCTTAGTTTGATGCCTGGCAGTTTATGGCGGGCGTCCTGCCCGCCACCCTCCGGG
CCGTTGCTTCACAACGTTCAAATCCGCTCCCGGCGGATTTGTCCTACTCAGGAGAGCGTTCACCGACAAA
CAACAGATAAAACGAAAGGCCCAGTCTTCCGACTGAGCCTTTCGTTTTATTTGATGCCTGGCAGTTCCCT
ACTCTCGCGTTAACGCTAGCATGGATGTTTTCCCAGTCACGACGTTGTAAAACGACGGCCAGTCTTAAGC
TCGGGCCCTGCAGCTCTAGAGCTCGAATTCTACAGGTCACTAATACCATCTAAGTAGTTGATTCATAGTG
ACTGCATATGTTGTGTTTTACAGTATTATGTAGTCTGTTTTTTATGCAAAATCTAATTTAATATATTGAT
ATTTATATCATTTTACGTTTCTCGTTCAACTTTCTTGTACAAAGTTGAGATCTATAATTCACTGGCCGTC
GTTTTACGGTACCATCGATGATGATCCAGACATGATAAGATACATTGATGAGTTTGGACAAACCACAACT
AGAATGCAGTGAAAAAAATGCTTTATTTGTGAAATTTGTGATGCTATTGCTTTATTTGTAACCATTATAA
GCTGCAATAAACAAGTTAACAACAACAATTGCATTCATTTTATGTTTCAGGTTCAGGGGGAGGTGTGGGA
GGTTTTTTAAAGCAAGTAAAACCTCTACAAATGTGGTATGGCTGATTATGATCCTCTAGATCGAGGTCTC
TGACTAAAAAAGCACCGACTCGGTGCCACTTTTTCAAGTTGATAACGGACTAGCCTTATTTAAACTTGCT
ATGCTGTTTCCAGCATAGCTCTTAAACAGAGACGGTCGACAGTCTGCAGTGTCGTCTCTCGAACCAAGAG
CTGGAGGGAGAGCTATATATACCAGGGACTTCTGGGTATGTTTTTGGGAGGTGGTGAGTGACTAAACCAC
TTATTCAGCTCCCTTAGATCAAGTCTGACCCTATATCATGGTGACATAAACCTGCAAACTGATAAAACCT
GAAGGATCTCAAATCCAGAGTTTGTGTGAGGGATTACCGTGGTAATTTTCAAACTGTAAAGCATATGCAA
AATTATCTGGTCTTGGCTTGAGTGATTGGGTGTCTCGGTGTGATGCAGGGACGTTTTCAGTGACGTGTCC
TTCTCCCTCCCCCACAGGCATGCGCAGAACATTTCCCCCCTCCTTGAAGACCAGAACAAAAGACGCCGAG
AGCAGGAAACTCGTCTTACTGAATGACCGAGGCTGGAGAAAGTCGACCCTAGGCAACTTTATTATACAAA
GTTGGCATTATAAAAAAGCATTGCTTATCAATTTGTTGCAACGAACAGGTCACTATCAGTCAAAATAAAA
TCATTATTTGGAGCTCCATGGTAGCGTTAACGCGGCCGCGATATCCCCTATAGTGAGTCGTATTACATGG
TCATAGCTGTTTCCTGGCAGCTCTGGCCCGTGTCTCAAAATCTCTGATGTTACATTGCACAAGATAAAAA
TATATCATCATGAACAATAAAACTGTCTGCTTACATAAACAGTAATACAAGGGGTGTTATGAGCCATATT
CAACGGGAAACGTCGAGGCCGCGATTAAATTCCAACATGGATGCTGATTTATATGGGTATAAATGGGCTC
GCGATAATGTCGGGCAATCAGGTGCGACAATCTATCGCTTGTATGGGAAGCCCGATGCGCCAGAGTTGTT
TCTGAAACATGGCAAAGGTAGCGTTGCCAATGATGTTACAGATGAGATGGTCAGACTAAACTGGCTGACG
GAATTTATGCCTCTTCCGACCATCAAGCATTTTATCCGTACTCCTGATGATGCATGGTTACTCACCACTG
CGATCCCCGGAAAAACAGCATTCCAGGTATTAGAAGAATATCCTGATTCAGGTGAAAATATTGTTGATGC
GCTGGCAGTGTTCCTGCGCCGGTTGCATTCGATTCCTGTTTGTAATTGTCCTTTTAACAGCGATCGCGTA
TTTCGTCTCGCTCAGGCGCAATCACGAATGAATAACGGTTTGGTTGATGCGAGTGATTTTGATGACGAGC
GTAATGGCTGGCCTGTTGAACAAGTCTGGAAAGAAATGCATAAACTTTTGCCATTCTCACCGGATTCAGT
CGTCACTCATGGTGATTTCTCACTTGATAACCTTATTTTTGACGAGGGGAAATTAATAGGTTGTATTGAT
GTTGGACGAGTCGGAATCGCAGACCGATACCAGGATCTTGCCATCCTATGGAACTGCCTCGGTGAGTTTT
CTCCTTCATTACAGAAACGGCTTTTTCAAAAATATGGTATTGATAATCCTGATATGAATAAATTGCAGTT
TCATTTGATGCTCGATGAGTTTTTCTAATCAGAATTGGTTAATTGGTTGTAACACTGGCAGAGCATTACG
CTGACTTGACGGGACGGCGCAAGCTCATGACCAAAATCCCTTAACGTGAGTTACGCGTCGTTCCACTGAG
CGTCAGACCCCGTAGAAAAGATCAAAGGATCTTCTTGAGATCCTTTTTTTCTGCGCGTAATCTGCTGCTT
GCAAACAAAAAAACCACCGCTACCAGCGGTGGTTTGTTTGCCGGATCAAGAGCTACCAACTCTTTTTCCG
AAGGTAACTGGCTTCAGCAGAGCGCAGATACCAAATACTGTCCTTCTAGTGTAGCCGTAGTTAGGCCACC
ACTTCAAGAACTCTGTAGCACCGCCTACATACCTCGCTCTGCTAATCCTGTTACCAGTGGCTGCTGCCAG
TGGCGATAAGTCGTGTCTTACCGGGTTGGACTCAAGACGATAGTTACCGGATAAGGCGCAGCGGTCGGGC
TGAACGGGGGGTTCGTGCACACAGCCCAGCTTGGAGCGAACGACCTACACCGAACTGAGATACCTACAGC
GTGAGCATTGAGAAAGCGCCACGCTTCCCGAAGGGAGAAAGGCGGACAGGTATCCGGTAAGCGGCAGGGT
CGGAACAGGAGAGCGCACGAGGGAGCTTCCAGGGGGAAACGCCTGGTATCTTTATAGTCCTGTCGGGTTT
CGCCACCTCTGACTTGAGCGTCGATTTTTGTGATGCTCGTCAGGGGGGCGGAGCCTATGGAAAAACGCCA
GCAACGCGGCCTTTTTACGGTTCCTGGCCTTTTGCTGGCCTTTTGCTCACATGTT
