Features (pLannotate 1.2.2; 14 found; start..end, strand, type, name):
    121..213     +  CDS            lacI (fragment): lac repressor; lacI; The lac repressor binds to the lac operator to inhibit transcription in E. coli. This inhibition can be relieved by adding lactose or isopropyl-β-D-thiogalactopyranoside (IPTG).
    268..295     -  terminator     rrnB T2 terminator: transcription terminator T2 from the E. coli rrnB gene
    427..470     +  terminator     rrnB T1 terminator: Escherichia coli rrnB; transcription terminator T1 from the E. coli rrnB gene
    517..553     -  CDS            lacZα (fragment): LacZα fragment of β-galactosidase; lacZ fragment
    624..747     -  protein_bind   attR3: mutant version of attR; recombination site for the Gateway® LR reaction LR Clonase™
    757..777     +  CDS            lacZα (fragment): LacZα fragment of β-galactosidase; lacZ fragment
    793..927     -  polyA_signal   SV40 poly(A) signal: SV40 polyadenylation signal
    950..1033    -  CDS            large T antigen (fragment): large T antigen from SV40 (simian virus 40)
   1062..1129    -  misc_RNA       tracrRNA (fragment): trans-activating CRISPR RNA for the Streptococcus pyogenes CRISPR/Cas9 system
   1594..1614    -  protein_bind   attB3: mutant version of attB; core recombination site for the Gateway® BP reaction BP Clonase™
   1605..1690    -  protein_bind   attL1 (fragment): mutant version of attL; recombination site for the Gateway® LR reaction LR Clonase™
   1727..1745    -  promoter       T7 promoter: promoter for bacteriophage T7 RNA polymerase
   1879..2688    +  CDS            KanR: aminoglycoside phosphotransferase; aph(3')-Ia; confers resistance to kanamycin in bacteria or G418 (Geneticin®) in eukaryotes
   2835..3423    +  rep_origin     ori: high-copy-number ColE1/pMB1/pBR322/pUC origin of replication
>Addgene plasmid #107593 | p3E-U6a | addgene full sequence | sequence record 212861 | Addgene NGS Result
CTTTCCTGCGTTATCCCCTGATTCTGTGGATAACCGTATTACCGCCTTTGAGTGAGCTGATACCGCTCGC
CGCAGCCGAACGACCGAGCGCAGCGAGTCAGTGAGCGAGGAAGCGGAAGAGCGCCCAATACGCAAACCGC
CTCTCCCCGCGCGTTGGCCGATTCATTAATGCAGCTGGCACGACAGGTTTCCCGACTGGAAAGCGGGCAG
TGAGCGCAACGCAATTAATACGCGTACCGCTAGCCAGGAAGAGTTTGTAGAAACGCAAAAAGGCCATCCG
TCAGGATGGCCTTCTGCTTAGTTTGATGCCTGGCAGTTTATGGCGGGCGTCCTGCCCGCCACCCTCCGGG
CCGTTGCTTCACAACGTTCAAATCCGCTCCCGGCGGATTTGTCCTACTCAGGAGAGCGTTCACCGACAAA
CAACAGATAAAACGAAAGGCCCAGTCTTCCGACTGAGCCTTTCGTTTTATTTGATGCCTGGCAGTTCCCT
ACTCTCGCGTTAACGCTAGCATGGATGTTTTCCCAGTCACGACGTTGTAAAACGACGGCCAGTCTTAAGC
TCGGGCCCTGCAGCTCTAGAGCTCGAATTCTACAGGTCACTAATACCATCTAAGTAGTTGGTTCATAGTG
ACTGCATATGTTGTGTTTTACAGTATTATGTAGTCTGTTTTTTATGCAAAATCTAATTTAATATATTGAT
ATTTATATCATTTTACGTTTCTCGTTCAACTTTCTTGTACAAAGTTGAGATCTATAATTCACTGGCCGTC
GTTTTACGGTACCATCGATGATGATCCAGACATGATAAGATACATTGATGAGTTTGGACAAACCACAACT
AGAATGCAGTGAAAAAAATGCTTTATTTGTGAAATTTGTGATGCTATTGCTTTATTTGTAACCATTATAA
GCTGCAATAAACAAGTTAACAACAACAATTGCATTCATTTTATGTTTCAGGTTCAGGGGGAGGTGTGGGA
GGTTTTTTAAAGCAAGTAAAACCTCTACAAATGTGGTATGGCTGATTATGATCCTCTAGATCGAGGTCTC
TGACTAAAAAAGCACCGACTCGGTGCCACTTTTTCAAGTTGATAACGGACTAGCCTTATTTAAACTTGCT
ATGCTGTTTCCAGCATAGCTCTTAAACAGAGACGGTCGACAGTCTGCAGTGTCGTCTCTCGAACCAAGAG
CTGGAGGGAGAGCTATATATACCAGGGACTTCTGGGTATGTTTTTGGGAGGTGGTGAGTGACTAAACCAC
TTATTCAGCTCCCTTAGATCAAGTCTGACCCTATATCATGGTGACATAAACCTGCAAACTGATAAAACCT
GAAGGATCTCAAATCCAGAGTTTGTGTGAGGGATTACCGTGGTAATTTTCAAACTGTAAAGCATATGCAA
AATTATCTGGTCTTGGCTTGAGTGATTGGGTGTCTCGGTGTGATGCAGGGACGTTTTCAGTGACGTGTCC
TTCTCCCTCCCCCACAGGCATGCGCAGAACATTTCCCCCCTCCTTGAAGACCAGAACAAAAGACGCCGAG
AGCAGGAAACTCGTCTTACTGAATGACCGAGGCTGGAGAAAGTCGACCCTAGGCAACTTTATTATACAAA
GTTGGCATTATAAAAAAGCATTGCTTATCAATTTGTTGCAACGAACAGGTCACTATCAGTCAAAATAAAA
TCATTATTTGGAGCTCCATGGTAGCGTTAACGCGGCCGCGATATCCCCTATAGTGAGTCGTATTACATGG
TCATAGCTGTTTCCTGGCAGCTCTGGCCCGTGTCTCAAAATCTCTGATGTTACATTGCACAAGATAAAAA
TATATCATCATGAACAATAAAACTGTCTGCTTACATAAACAGTAATACAAGGGGTGTTATGAGCCATATT
CAACGGGAAACGTCGAGGCCGCGATTAAATTCCAACATGGATGCTGATTTATATGGGTATAAATGGGCTC
GCGATAATGTCGGGCAATCAGGTGCGACAATCTATCGCTTGTATGGGAAGCCCGATGCGCCAGAGTTGTT
TCTGAAACATGGCAAAGGTAGCGTTGCCAATGATGTTACAGATGAGATGGTCAGACTAAACTGGCTGACG
GAATTTATGCCTCTTCCGACCATCAAGCATTTTATCCGTACTCCTGATGATGCATGGTTACTCACCACTG
CGATCCCCGGAAAAACAGCATTCCAGGTATTAGAAGAATATCCTGATTCAGGTGAAAATATTGTTGATGC
GCTGGCAGTGTTCCTGCGCCGGTTGCATTCGATTCCTGTTTGTAATTGTCCTTTTAACAGCGATCGCGTA
TTTCGTCTCGCTCAGGCGCAATCACGAATGAATAACGGTTTGGTTGATGCGAGTGATTTTGATGACGAGC
GTAATGGCTGGCCTGTTGAACAAGTCTGGAAAGAAATGCATAAACTTTTGCCATTCTCACCGGATTCAGT
CGTCACTCATGGTGATTTCTCACTTGATAACCTTATTTTTGACGAGGGGAAATTAATAGGTTGTATTGAT
GTTGGACGAGTCGGAATCGCAGACCGATACCAGGATCTTGCCATCCTATGGAACTGCCTCGGTGAGTTTT
CTCCTTCATTACAGAAACGGCTTTTTCAAAAATATGGTATTGATAATCCTGATATGAATAAATTGCAGTT
TCATTTGATGCTCGATGAGTTTTTCTAATCAGAATTGGTTAATTGGTTGTAACACTGGCAGAGCATTACG
CTGACTTGACGGGACGGCGCAAGCTCATGACCAAAATCCCTTAACGTGAGTTACGCGTCGTTCCACTGAG
CGTCAGACCCCGTAGAAAAGATCAAAGGATCTTCTTGAGATCCTTTTTTTCTGCGCGTAATCTGCTGCTT
GCAAACAAAAAAACCACCGCTACCAGCGGTGGTTTGTTTGCCGGATCAAGAGCTACCAACTCTTTTTCCG
AAGGTAACTGGCTTCAGCAGAGCGCAGATACCAAATACTGTTCTTCTAGTGTAGCCGTAGTTAGGCCACC
ACTTCAAGAACTCTGTAGCACCGCCTACATACCTCGCTCTGCTAATCCTGTTACCAGTGGCTGCTGCCAG
TGGCGATAAGTCGTGTCTTACCGGGTTGGACTCAAGACGATAGTTACCGGATAAGGCGCAGCGGTCGGGC
TGAACGGGGGGTTCGTGCACACAGCCCAGCTTGGAGCGAACGACCTACACCGAACTGAGATACCTACAGC
GTGAGCTATGAGAAAGCGCCACGCTTCCCGAAGGGAGAAAGGCGGACAGGTATCCGGTAAGCGGCAGGGT
CGGAACAGGAGAGCGCACGAGGGAGCTTCCAGGGGGAAACGCCTGGTATCTTTATAGTCCTGTCGGGTTT
CGCCACCTCTGACTTGAGCGTCGATTTTTGTGATGCTCGTCAGGGGGGCGGAGCCTATGGAAAAACGCCA
GCAACGCGGCCTTTTTACGGTTCCTGGCCTTTTGCTGGCCTTTTGCTCACATGTT
